Addgene plasmid #105365: pJOG123
Purpose: Synthetic biology
Depositing lab: Johannes Stuttmann. Depositing organization: Martin-Luther-Universitaet Halle-Wittenberg. Publication: Peripheral infrastructure vectors and an extended set of plant parts for the Modular Cloning system. Gantner J, Ordon J, Ilse T, Kretschmer C, Gruetzner R, Lofke C, Dagdas Y, Burstenbinder K, Marillonnet S, Stuttmann J. PLoS One. 2018 May 30;13(5):e0197185. doi: 10.1371/journal.pone.0197185. eCollection 2018. PubMed 29847550.
Backbone
  Vector backbone: pAGM1251 (Engler et al., 2014)
  Vector type: Synthetic Biology
Growth in bacteria
  Bacterial resistance: Spectinomycin, 50 μg/mL
  Growth temperature: 37°C
  Growth strain: DH5alpha
  Copy number: High Copy
Gene/Insert
  Gene/Insert name: promotor EDS1 (At3g48090)
  Species: A. thaliana (mustard weed)
  Mutation: BsaI/ BpiI restriction sites removed
  Cloning method: Restriction Enzyme; 5′ cloning site BpiI (destroyed during cloning); 3′ cloning site BpiI (destroyed during cloning)
  Sequencing primers: 5′ CTTTGAGTGAGCTGATACCG; 3′ GGGTTCCGCGCACATTTC
Terms and licenses: Academic/Nonprofit Terms; Industry Terms: Not Available to Industry
How to cite: pJOG123 was a gift from Johannes Stuttmann (Addgene plasmid # 105365 ; http://n2t.net/addgene:105365 ; RRID:Addgene_105365)
