[The description below was written by a language model from this plasmid's Addgene catalogue record and pLannotate feature annotations shown in this document.]
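Description:
pJOG123 is a Modular Cloning (MoClo) part plasmid for plant synthetic biology, built in the pAGM1251 backbone, a level 0 acceptor from the Golden Gate-based MoClo system. It carries the promoter of the Arabidopsis thaliana EDS1 gene (At3g48090) as a standardised, reusable module. The promoter fragment was inserted through BpiI sites that were destroyed during cloning, and internal BsaI and BpiI recognition sites were removed from the sequence. This "domestication" is needed because those type IIS enzymes drive the later assembly steps, and internal sites would cut the part during assembly.

The full sequence is 3,291 nt, and the annotated features all belong to the bacterial backbone. A high-copy ColE1/pUC-type origin supports replication in E. coli. The aadA gene confers spectinomycin/streptomycin resistance, matching the catalogue's spectinomycin selection, and lies downstream of an annotated bla (AmpR) promoter. Short fragments annotated as an integrase, a gentamicin acetyltransferase and lacI are probably remnants carried along with the resistance cassette and cloning region rather than functional genes. The EDS1 promoter itself was not recognised by the automated annotation. It presumably lies in the unannotated stretch downstream of the origin and lacI fragment, but the record does not give its coordinates or length.

The plasmid contains no coding sequence, terminator or plant selection marker, so it is not an expression vector on its own. It is a building block that would be combined with other MoClo parts, such as coding sequences, tags and terminators, to assemble transcription units. The record gives its purpose only as synthetic biology.
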