Features (pLannotate 1.2.2; 6 found; start..end, strand, type, name):
    110..214     +  promoter       AmpR promoter: bla
    205..285     -  CDS            int (fragment): INT2_ECOLX - Protein inferred from homology: Swiss-Prot protein existence level 3. Putative integrase believed to be involved in the insertion of antibiotic resistance genes into plasmids and transposons. From Escherichia coli.
    373..429     +  CDS            GmR (fragment): gentamycin acetyltransferase; aacC1; confers resistance to gentamycin
    436..1224    +  CDS            aadA: S3AD_ECOLX - Experimental evidence at protein level: Swiss-Prot protein existence level 1. Mediates bacterial resistance to the antibiotics streptomycin and spectinomycin. From Escherichia coli.
   1398..1986    +  rep_origin     ori: high-copy-number ColE1/pMB1/pBR322/pUC origin of replication
   2169..2218    +  CDS            lacI (fragment): lac repressor; lacI; The lac repressor binds to the lac operator to inhibit transcription in E. coli. This inhibition can be relieved by adding lactose or isopropyl-β-D-thiogalactopyranoside (IPTG).
>Addgene plasmid #105365 | pJOG123 | addgene full sequence | sequence record 206363 | Addgene NGS Result
GTGGCTCTTCAGTGGACGAAAGGGCCTCGTGATACGCCTATTTTTATAGGTTAATGTCATGATAATAATG
GTTTCTTAGACGTCAGGTGGCACTTTTCGGGGAAATGTGCGCGGAACCCCTATTTGTTTATTTTTCTAAA
TACATTCAAATATGTATCCGCTCATGAGACAATAACCCTGATAAATGCTTCAATAATATTGAAAAAGGAA
GAGTATGCGCTCACGCAACTGGTCCAGAACCTTGACCGAACGCAGCGGTGGTAACGGCGCAGTGGCGGTT
TTCATGGCTTGTTATGACTGTTTTTTTTTGGGGTACAGTCTATGCCTCGGGCATCCAAGCAGCAAGCGCG
TTACGCCGTGGGTCGATGTTTGATGTTATGGAGCAGCAACGATGTTACGCAGCAGGGCAGTCGCCCTAAA
ACAAAGTTAAACATCATGAGGGAAGCGGTGATCGCCGAAGTATCGACTCAACTATCAGAGGTAGTTGGCG
TCATCGAGCGCCATCTCGAACCGACGTTGCTGGCCGTACATTTGTACGGCTCCGCAGTGGATGGCGGCCT
GAAGCCACACAGCGATATTGATTTGCTGGTTACGGTGACCGTAAGGCTTGATGAAACAACGCGGCGAGCT
TTGATCAACGACCTTTTGGAAACTTCGGCTTCCCCTGGAGAGAGCGAGATTCTCCGCGCTGTAGAAGTCA
CCATTGTTGTGCACGACGACATCATTCCGTGGCGTTATCCAGCTAAGCGCGAACTGCAATTTGGAGAATG
GCAGCGCAATGACATTCTTGCAGGTATCTTCGAGCCAGCCACGATCGACATTGATCTGGCTATCTTGCTG
ACAAAAGCAAGAGAACATAGCGTTGCCTTGGTAGGTCCAGCGGCGGAGGAACTCTTTGATCCGGTTCCTG
AACAGGATCTATTTGAGGCGCTAAATGAAACCTTAACGCTATGGAACTCGCCGCCCGACTGGGCTGGCGA
TGAGCGAAATGTAGTGCTTACGTTGTCCCGCATTTGGTACAGCGCAGTAACCGGCAAAATCGCGCCGAAG
GATGTCGCTGCCGACTGGGCAATGGAGCGCCTGCCGGCCCAGTATCAGCCCGTCATACTTGAAGCTAGAC
AGGCTTATCTTGGACAAGAAGAAGATCGCTTGGCCTCGCGCGCAGATCAGTTGGAAGAATTTGTCCATTA
CGTAAAAGGCGAGATCACCAAGGTAGTCGGCAAATAACTGTCAGACCAAGTTTACTCATATATACTTTAG
ATTGATTTAAAACTTCATTTTTAATTTAAAAGGATCTAGGTGAAGATCCTTTTTGATAATCTCATGACCA
AAATCCCTTAACGTGAGTTTTCGTTCCACTGAGCGTCAGACCCCGTAGAAAAGATCAAAGGATCTTCTTG
AGATCCTTTTTTTCTGCGCGTAATCTGCTGCTTGCAAACAAAAAAACCACCGCTACCAGCGGTGGTTTGT
TTGCCGGATCAAGAGCTACCAACTCTTTTTCCGAAGGTAACTGGCTTCAGCAGAGCGCAGATACCAAATA
CTGTTCTTCTAGTGTAGCCGTAGTTAGGCCACCACTTCAAGAACTCTGTAGCACCGCCTACATACCTCGC
TCTGCTAATCCTGTTACCAGTGGCTGCTGCCAGTGGCGATAAGTCGTGTCTTACCGGGTTGGACTCAAGA
CGATAGTTACCGGATAAGGCGCAGCGGTCGGGCTGAACGGGGGGTTCGTGCACACAGCCCAGCTTGGAGC
GAACGACCTACACCGAACTGAGATACCTACAGCGTGAGCTATGAGAAAGCGCCACGCTTCCCGAAGGGAG
AAAGGCGGACAGGTATCCGGTAAGCGGCAGGGTCGGAACAGGAGAGCGCACGAGGGAGCTTCCAGGGGGA
AACGCCTGGTATCTTTATAGTCCTGTCGGGTTTCGCCACCTCTGACTTGAGCGTCGATTTTTGTGATGCT
CGTCAGGGGGGCGGAGCCTATGGAAAAACGCCAGCAACGCGGCCTTTTTACGGTTCCTGGCCTTTTGCTG
GCCTTTTGCTCACATGTTCTTTCCTGCGTTATCCCCTGATTCTGTGGATAACCGTATTACCGCCTTTGAG
TGAGCTGATACCGCTCGCCGCAGCCGAACGACCGAGCGCAGCGAGTCAGTGAGCGAGGAAGCGGAAGAGC
GCCCAATACGCAAACCGCCTCTCCCCGCGCGTTGGCCGATTCATTAATCACTCTGTGGTCTCAGGAGAGC
TGTCTACATGAATCGAATCCAGCGAGATAAGTTAGTTATTTTAAGCGTTGGTTGGAACACTTTACATGGC
TTTTCGTAGAAATTTCCCCAAGTTGGGTTTTATTAAGACCAAGAAAATTCTAGTCTCCTAGACTTTTTTT
TGTTTCTTTTGTTAATTTAGTCTCCTAGGCTTTTTCATTCTATCTGAAAGCAAAATATGGTTATGCAATT
TGGTTTAGCCAAAAAAACAAACTAAATTTTTCTAGTCCGGTTCATGTAACTTCATAATCAAACAAGTAAA
AGTCGAATGTGACGCGTCTTGCCGAACGCAAAAACGGACCAGGCAAGAAGGTGTAGTTAGTTAATTCGGT
TAATATTCAGCTGAGAGAAATCGAACCGGTTCCATATCTTGTAGATTATCCGGTTTACTTTCCGGATAAG
ATTTATAAGCAAAACAGAGTTAAAGTAGTAGATTTCTTCTATACGAGTCCAAATCTGAAAACCCAAGTCA
AGCTACAAAAACTTAACTCCAAGCGAACAAATCTCCTCATTCATTAAACAACAAAATTGTTTTCCGACAA
AAAAGTGAATATCACTGAGTTACTGCGAAATCCCAACCGAGAGTGACATCTCAAACCAAAAGATGGAGTC
TATATTAAAGAGACGACGACTCCAAAGTCAAGCTACAAAATTTCCAAGCAAAGATTACACAGAGAAAACT
TTCCGACCAAATGTGAATGTTTATGAAAGTTTCTGCGAAACTCCAGTCATGTCGGATGTACAAAGCCATA
AACCAATGTAAAACCGACACGTGGAAAGCTAAGATTCCTAGCTTTTCTTTCTTCATGAGTCTCCAATAGC
CAAAGAGTCAACTCCAAAAAAAAAACCCATTTTTGCATTGAAATGGACTCATGATGGGGTATTTTGGGTA
ACTAATTAGTCCTGTCTACATCTTCCCATAAATTAACAGAGTAGGAGCGGATTAAAGAAGCAAGACGATT
CAAAAGAAAAAAGAGAGAAGAAAGTCCACTAAAGAAAAGAGAATAGATATAGATCCCATTGAGACCACGA
A
